>Addgene plasmid #17315 | NHR1-Flag pcDNA3.1 | addgene partial sequence | sequence record 23262 | 17315 with BGH rev
GAGCGGCCGCCTACTTATCGTCGTCATCCTTGTAATCCCTGCAGGGCCAGAGCGGGTCCACCGTCCGGAC
CCCACTGAAGAAAAGCATAGCAGCTGACTCATTGATCCGGTAGAAGACGCGGCCCTTCTTGTCCACCCAG
AAGGCAATGATGTTGCCCTCGTTGGCAAACTCCTCAGGCAATGCTTTGGCCCAGAAGCCACTCTGAAACA
CCAGGTCAGGGCAGGCGTACTTGGGCAGCGAGTCGGGGTGGATGCGGGAAGGGTCCTTGGTGGTGAAGCC
AAGTCGCAAGGGCCCGCTCCAGCAGCATTGCTTCTTGGTGATCTTCAGCCTGACTTGGTCGTAGATGACA
CCGGGGGGTTACTGAAAGGGATGGGATTGGAAAAGCTGGCCTGCCTCTTGACGGCCTTGTGGCTGAGGTC
CATGAGGATCTGGGAGCCCTTAGTGTGGGGATGGAAGAGCAGCGGCGTGGCCGGGAGCCCCCCACCTGAC
AGCGTAGGCGGGCAATGCTTCTGCTTGTGATGGCATCGGTGAGAGGGCACCGGGAAGGAGCCCCCGATGG
AGTCTTTGAGGTTCTGGGGGTGGCCCCGCGACGCGCGGCTCGGGTTTCCTCGCTGCAGAGAGGAGACACT
GGAGAAGTTGTTACCCATCTCGACTAGCCAGCTTGGGTCTCCCTATAGTGAGTCGTATTAATTTCGATAA
GCCAGTAAGCAGTGGGTTCTCTAGT
