[The description below was written by a language model from this plasmid's Addgene catalogue record.]
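Description:
NHR1-Flag pcDNA3.1 is a mammalian expression plasmid built on a laboratory-modified pcDNA3.1 backbone (pcDNA3.1 C-FLAG, about 5.6 kb without insert) that supplies a C-terminal FLAG epitope in frame with the cloned coding sequence. It is maintained in E. coli as a high-copy plasmid under ampicillin selection. The record gives no feature table, so the promoter, polyadenylation signal and any mammalian selection marker are not explicitly stated. pcDNA3.1-family vectors generally drive expression from the CMV immediate-early promoter, and the listed T7 sequencing primer is consistent with the T7 promoter site that normally lies just upstream of the cloning site in such vectors. The catalogue also tags the vector type as RNAi, but nothing else in the record indicates a hairpin or other silencing element.

The insert is an approximately 600 bp fragment of mouse Neuralized-like (Neurl1a, also known as Neurl or Rnf67), introduced by restriction enzyme cloning. Given this short insert and the construct name, it appears to encode only part of the protein, most likely the first neuralized homology repeat (NHR1) domain rather than the full-length protein, although the record does not define the fragment boundaries. The expressed product would be a FLAG-tagged domain suitable for detection or immunoprecipitation with anti-FLAG antibodies in transfected mammalian cells. The associated publication concerns plasma membrane targeting of Neurl1 by N-myristoylation and its regulation of the Notch ligand Jagged1, so the plasmid was probably used for domain-mapping or interaction experiments in that context.
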