Addgene plasmid #17315: NHR1-Flag pcDNA3.1
Depositing lab: Joan Conaway & Ronald Conaway. Depositing organization: Stowers Institute for Medical Research. Publication: Neuralized-like 1 (Neurl1) targeted to the plasma membrane by N-myristoylation regulates the Notch ligand Jagged1. Koutelou E, Sato S, Tomomori-Sato C, Florens L, Swanson SK, Washburn MP, Kokkinaki M, Conaway RC, Conaway JW, Moschonas NK. J Biol Chem. 2008 Feb 15;283(7):3846-53. doi: 10.1074/jbc.M706974200. Epub 2007 Dec 12. PubMed 18077452.
Backbone
  Vector backbone: pcDNA3.1 C-FLAG
  Backbone manufacturer: Conaway Lab
  Backbone size w/o insert (bp): 5600
  Vector type: Mammalian Expression, RNAi
Growth in bacteria
  Bacterial resistance: Ampicillin, 100 μg/mL
  Growth temperature: 37°C
  Growth strain: DH5alpha
  Copy number: High Copy
Gene/Insert
  Gene/Insert name: Neuralized-like
  Species: M. musculus (mouse)
  Insert size (bp): 600
  GenBank ID: BC058386
  Entrez Gene: Neurl1a (a.k.a. Nlz, Neu1, Neur1, Neurl, Rnf67, AI450910, AI481072, 2410129E16Rik)
  Tag / fusion protein: FLAG (C terminal on backbone)
  Cloning method: Restriction Enzyme
  Sequencing primers: 5′ T7
Terms and licenses: Academic/Nonprofit Terms; Industry Terms: Not Available to Industry
How to cite: NHR1-Flag pcDNA3.1 was a gift from Joan Conaway & Ronald Conaway (Addgene plasmid # 17315 ; http://n2t.net/addgene:17315 ; RRID:Addgene_17315)
